>Addgene plasmid #187899 | Halo-NEMO | addgene full sequence | sequence record 390059 | Addgene NGS Result
GACGGATCGGGAGATCTCCCGATCCCCTATGGTGCACTCTCAGTACAATCTGCTCTGATGCCGCATAGTT
AAGCCAGTATCTGCTCCCTGCTTGTGTGTTGGAGGTCGCTGAGTAGTGCGCGAGCAAAATTTAAGCTACA
ACAAGGCAAGGCTTGACCGACAATTGCATGAAGAATCTGCTTAGGGTTAGGCGTTTTGCGCTGCTTCGCG
ATGTACGGGCCAGATATACGCGTTGACATTGATTATTGACTAGTTATTAATAGTAATCAATTACGGGGTC
ATTAGTTCATAGCCCATATATGGAGTTCCGCGTTACATAACTTACGGTAAATGGCCCGCCTGGCTGACCG
CCCAACGACCCCCGCCCATTGACGTCAATAATGACGTATGTTCCCATAGTAACGCCAATAGGGACTTTCC
ATTGACGTCAATGGGTGGAGTATTTACGGTAAACTGCCCACTTGGCAGTACATCAAGTGTATCATATGCC
AAGTACGCCCCCTATTGACGTCAATGACGGTAAATGGCCCGCCTGGCATTATGCCCAGTACATGACCTTA
TGGGACTTTCCTACTTGGCAGTACATCTACGTATTAGTCATCGCTATTACCATGGTGATGCGGTTTTGGC
AGTACATCAATGGGCGTGGATAGCGGTTTGACTCACGGGGATTTCCAAGTCTCCACCCCATTGACGTCAA
TGGGAGTTTGTTTTGGCACCAAAATCAACGGGACTTTCCAAAATGTCGTAACAACTCCGCCCCATTGACG
CAAATGGGCGGTAGGCGTGTACGGTGGGAGGTCTATATAAGCAGAGCTCTCTGGCTAACTAGAGAACCCA
CTGCTTACTGGCTTATCGAAATTAATACGACTCACTATAGGGAGACCCAAGCTCTAGCAAAGCCACCATG
GCAGAAATCGGTACTGGCTTTCCATTCGACCCCCATTATGTGGAAGTCCTGGGCGAGCGCATGCACTACG
TCGATGTTGGTCCGCGCGATGGCACCCCTGTGCTGTTCCTGCACGGTAACCCGACCTCCTCCTACGTGTG
GCGCAACATCATCCCGCATGTTGCACCGACCCATCGCTGCATTGCTCCAGACCTGATCGGTATGGGCAAA
TCCGACAAACCAGACCTGGGTTATTTCTTCGACGACCACGTCCGCTTCATGGATGCCTTCATCGAAGCCC
TGGGTCTGGAAGAGGTCGTCCTGGTCATTCACGACTGGGGCTCCGCTCTGGGTTTCCACTGGGCCAAGCG
CAATCCAGAGCGCGTCAAAGGTATTGCATTTATGGAGTTCATCCGCCCTATCCCGACCTGGGACGAATGG
CCAGAATTTGCCCGCGAGACCTTCCAGGCCTTCCGCACCACCGACGTCGGCCGCAAGCTGATCATCGATC
AGAACGTTTTTATCGAGGGTACGCTGCCGATGGGTGTCGTCCGCCCGCTGACTGAAGTCGAGATGGACCA
TTACCGCGAGCCGTTCCTGAATCCTGTTGACCGCGAGCCACTGTGGCGCTTCCCAAACGAGCTGCCAATC
GCCGGTGAGCCAGCGAACATCGTCGCGCTGGTCGAAGAATACATGGACTGGCTGCACCAGTCCCCTGTCC
CGAAGCTGCTGTTCTGGGGCACCCCAGGCGTTCTGATCCCACCGGCCGAAGCCGCTCGCCTGGCCAAAAG
CCTGCCTAACTGCAAGGCTGTGGACATCGGCCCGGGTCTGAATCTGCTGCAAGAAGACAACCCGGACCTG
ATCGGCAGCGAGATCGCGCGCTGGCTGTCGACGCTCGAGATTTCCGGCGAGCCAACCACTGAGGATCTGT
ACTTTCAGAGCGATAACGCGATCGCTTCCGAATTCCTCGACAACAAGCACCCCTGGAAGAACCAGCTGAG
TGAGATGGTGCAGCCCAGTGGTGGCCCAGCAGAGGACCAGGACATGCTGGGTGAAGAATCTTCTCTGGGG
AAGCCTGCAATGCTACATCTGCCTTCAGAGCAGGGTACTCCTGAGACCCTCCAGCGCTGCCTGGAAGAGA
ATCAAGAGCTCCGAGACGCTATCCGGCAGAGCAATCAGATGCTGAGGGAACGCTGTGAGGAGCTGCTGCA
TTTCCAGGTCAGCCAGCGGGAGGAGAAGGAGTTCCTTATGTGCAAATTCCAGGAAGCCCGGAAGCTGGTG
GAGAGACTGAGCTTGGAGAAGCTTGATCTTCGGAGTCAGAGGGAACAGGCCTTAAAGGAGTTGGAGCAAC
TGAAGAAATGCCAACAGCAGATGGCTGAGGACAAGGCCTCTGTGAAAGTTCAGGTGACATCATTGCTCGG
AGAACTCCAGGAGAGCCAGAGCCGTTTGGAGGCTGCCACCAAGGATCGGCAAGCTTTAGAGGGAAGGATT
CGAGCAGTTAGTGAGCAGGTCAGACAGCTGGAGAGTGAGCGGGAGGTGCTACAGCAGCAGCACAGCGTCC
AGGTGGACCAGCTGCGTATGCAGAACCAGAGCGTGGAGGCTGCCTTGCGAATGGGGCGGCAGGCTGCTTC
AGAGGAGAAGCGGAAGCTGGCTCAGTTGCAGGCAGCCTATCACCAGCTCTTCCAAGACTACGACAGCCAC
ATTAAGAGCAACAAGGGCATGCAGCTGGAAGATCTGAGGCAACAGCTCCAGCAAGCTGAGGAGGCCCTGG
TAGCCAAACAGGAATTGATTGATAAGCTGAAAGAGGAGGCTGAGCAGCACAAGATTGTGATGGAGACTGT
GCCAGTCTTGAAGGCCCAGGCGGATATCTACAAGGCTGACTTCCAAGCTGAGAGGCATGCCCGGGAGAAG
CTGGTGGAGAAGAAGGAGTATTTGCAGGAGCAGCTGGAGCAGCTGCAGCGCGAGTTCAACAAGCTGAAAG
TTGGCTGCCATGAGTCAGCCAGGATTGAGGATATGAGGAAGCGGCATGTAGAGACTCCCCAGCCTCCTTT
ACTCCCTGCTCCAGCTCACCACTCCTTTCATTTGGCCTTGTCCAACCAGCGGAGGAGCCCTCCTGAAGAA
CCTCCTGACTTCTGTTGTCCGAAGTGCCAGTATCAGGCTCCTGATATGGACACTCTACAGATACATGTCA
TGGAGTGCATAGAGTAGGGGCAGCAGATGCAAGGCCACTTGCAGTACTATGTCCTGATCTGTGTGACTTG
TGCTTTCCTGTTTTACCTGCATAGTCCACACTTAAGGGCTTGCTTTAGCCCTTTGGTCCCCCATTTAGGG
TAGACAGCCCCATTCAGGGCTTTTTTTTTTTTCTGTGTGCCTGATCCAGTTTGCCTCTGGTGGCTTCTTC
CCTCTTCTCCCATAGTCCTAGGGAGTCTAGAGGGCCCTATTCTATAGTGTCACCTAAATGCTAGAGCTCG
CTGATCAGCCTCGACTGTGCCTTCTAGTTGCCAGCCATCTGTTGTTTGCCCCTCCCCCGTGCCTTCCTTG
ACCCTGGAAGGTGCCACTCCCACTGTCCTTTCCTAATAAAATGAGGAAATTGCATCGCATTGTCTGAGTA
GGTGTCATTCTATTCTGGGGGGTGGGGTGGGGCAGGACAGCAAGGGGGAGGATTGGGAAGACAATAGCAG
GCATGCTGGGGATGCGGTGGGCTCTATGGCTTCTGAGGCGGAAAGAACCAGCTGGGGCTCTAGGGGGTAT
CCCC
[124 nt withheld, positions 3645-3768]
C
[91 nt withheld, positions 3770-3860]
A
[49 nt withheld, positions 3862-3910]
CCTTTGACGTTGGAGTCCACGTTCTTT
[37 nt withheld, positions 3938-3974]
ACCCTATCTCGGTCTATTCTTTTGATTTATAAGGGATTTTGCCGATTTCGGCCTATTGGTTAAAAAATGA
GCTGATTTAACAAAAATTTAACGCGAATTAATTCTGTGGAATGTGTGTCAGTTAGGGTGTGGAAAGTCCC
CAGGCTCCCCAGCAGGCAGAAGTATGCAAAGCATGCATCTCAATTAGTCAGCAACCAGGTGTGGAAAGTC
CCCAGGCTCCCCAGCAGGCAGAAGTATGCAAAGCATGCATCTCAATTAGTCAGCAACCATAGTCCCGCCC
CTAACTCCGCCCATCCCGCCCCTAACTCCGCCCAGTTCCGCCCATTCTCCGCCCCATGGCTGACTAATTT
TTTTTATTTATGCAGAGGCCGAGGCCGCCTCTGCCTCTGAGCTATTCCAGAAGTAGTGAGGAGGCTTTTT
TGGAGGCCTAGGCTTTTGCAAAAAGCTCCCGGGAGCTTGTATATCCATTTTCGGATCTGATCAAGAGACA
GGATGAGGATCGTTTCGCATGATTGAACAAGATGGATTGCACGCAGGTTCTCCGGCCGCTTGGGTGGAGA
GGCTATTCGGCTATGACTGGGCACAACAGACAATCGGCTGCTCTGATGCCGCCGTGTTCCGGCTGTCAGC
GCAGGGGCGCCCGGTTCTTTTTGTCAAGACCGACCTGTCCGGTGCCCTGAATGAACTGCAGGACGAGGCA
GCGCGGCTATCGTGGCTGGCCACGACGGGCGTTCCTTGCGCAGCTGTGCTCGACGTTGTCACTGAAGCGG
GAAGGGACTGGCTGCTATTGGGCGAAGTGCCGGGGCAGGATCTCCTGTCATCTCACCTTGCTCCTGCCGA
GAAAGTATCCATCATGGCTGATGCAATGCGGCGGCTGCATACGCTTGATCCGGCTACCTGCCCATTCGAC
CACCAAGCGAAACATCGCATCGAGCGAGCACGTACTCGGATGGAAGCCGGTCTTGTCGATCAGGATGATC
TGGACGAAGAGCATCAGGGGCTCGCGCCAGCCGAACTGTTCGCCAGGCTCAAGGCGCGCATGCCCGACGG
CGAGGATCTCGTCGTGACCCATGGCGATGCCTGCTTGCCGAATATCATGGTGGAAAATGGCCGCTTTTCT
GGATTCATCGACTGTGGCCGGCTGGGTGTGGCGGACCGCTATCAGGACATAGCGTTGGCTACCCGTGATA
TTGCTGAAGAGCTTGGCGGCGAATGGGCTGACCGCTTCCTCGTGCTTTACGGTATCGCCGCTCCCGATTC
GCAGCGCATCGCCTTCTATCGCCTTCTTGACGAGTTCTTCTGAGCGGGACTCTGGGGTTCGAAATGACCG
ACCAAGCGACGCCCAACCTGCCATCACGAGATTTCGATTCCACCGCCGCCTTCTATGAAAGGTTGGGCTT
CGGAATCGTTTTCCGGGACGCCGGCTGGATGATCCTCCAGCGCGGGGATCTCATGCTGGAGTTCTTCGCC
CACCCCAACTTGTTTATTGCAGCTTATAATGGTTACAAATAAAGCAATAGCATCACAAATTTCACAAATA
AAGCATTTTTTTCACTGCATTCTAGTTGTGGTTTGTCCAAACTCATCAATGTATCTTATCATGTCTGTAT
ACCGTCGACCTCTAGCTAGAGCTTGGCGTAATCATGGTCATAGCTGTTTCCTGTGTGAAATTGTTATCCG
CTCACAATTCCACACAACATACGAGCCGGAAGCATAAAGTGTAAAGCCTGGGGTGCCTAATGAGTGAGCT
AACTCACATTAATTGCGTTGCGCTCACTGCCCGCTTTCCAGTCGGGAAACCTGTCGTGCCAGCTGCATTA
ATGAATCGGCCAACGCGCGGGGAGAGGCGGTTTGCGTATTGGGCGCTCTTCCGCTTCCTCGCTCACTGAC
TCGCTGCGCTCGGTCGTTCGGCTGCGGCGAGCGGTATCAGCTCACTCAAAGGCGGTAATACGGTTATCCA
CAGAATCAGGGGATAACGCAGGAAAGAACATGTGAGCAAAAGGCCAGCAAAAGGCCAGGAACCGTAAAAA
GGCCGCGTTGCTGGCGTTTTTCCATAGGCTCCGCCCCCCTGACGAGCATCACAAAAATCGACGCTCAAGT
CAGAGGTGGCGAAACCCGACAGGACTATAAAGATACCAGGCGTTTCCCCCTGGAAGCTCCCTCGTGCGCT
CTCCTGTTCCGACCCTGCCGCTTACCGGATACCTGTCCGCCTTTCTCCCTTCGGGAAGCGTGGCGCTTTC
TCATAGCTCACGCTGTAGGTATCTCAGTTCGGTGTAGGTCGTTCGCTCCAAGCTGGGCTGTGTGCACGAA
CCCCCCGTTCAGCCCGACCGCTGCGCCTTATCCGGTAACTATCGTCTTGAGTCCAACCCGGTAAGACACG
ACTTATCGCCACTGGCAGCAGCCACTGGTAACAGGATTAGCAGAGCGAGGTATGTAGGCGGTGCTACAGA
GTTCTTGAAGTGGTGGCCTAACTACGGCTACACTAGAAGAACAGTATTTGGTATCTGCGCTCTGCTGAAG
CCAGTTACCTTCGGAAAAAGAGTTGGTAGCTCTTGATCCGGCAAACAAACCACCGCTGGTAGCGGTGGTT
TTTTTGTTTGCAAGCAGCAGATTACGCGCAGAAAAAAAGGATCTCAAGAAGATCCTTTGATCTTTTCTAC
GGGGTCTGACGCTCAGTGGAACGAAAACTCACGTTAAGGGATTTTGGTCATGAGATTATCAAAAAGGATC
TTCACCTAGATCCTTTTAAATTAAAAATGAAGTTTTAAATCAATCTAAAGTATATATGAGTAAACTTGGT
CTGACAGTTACCAATGCTTAATCAGTGAGGCACCTATCTCAGCGATCTGTCTATTTCGTTCATCCATAGT
TGCCTGACTCCCCGTCGTGTAGATAACTACGATACGGGAGGGCTTACCATCTGGCCCCAGTGCTGCAATG
ATACCGCGAGACCCACGCTCACCGGCTCCAGATTTATCAGCAATAAACCAGCCAGCCGGAAGGGCCGAGC
GCAGAAGTGGTCCTGCAACTTTATCCGCCTCCATCCAGTCTATTAATTGTTGCCGGGAAGCTAGAGTAAG
TAGTTCGCCAGTTAATAGTTTGCGCAACGTTGTTGCCATTGCTACAGGCATCGTGGTGTCACGCTCGTCG
TTTGGTATGGCTTCATTCAGCTCCGGTTCCCAACGATCAAGGCGAGTTACATGATCCCCCATGTTGTGCA
AAAAAGCGGTTAGCTCCTTCGGTCCTCCGATCGTTGTCAGAAGTAAGTTGGCCGCAGTGTTATCACTCAT
GGTTATGGCAGCACTGCATAATTCTCTTACTGTCATGCCATCCGTAAGATGCTTTTCTGTGACTGGTGAG
TACTCAACCAAGTCATTCTGAGAATAGTGTATGCGGCGACCGAGTTGCTCTTGCCCGGCGTCAATACGGG
ATAATACCGCGCCACATAGCAGAACTTTAAAAGTGCTCATCATTGGAAAACGTTCTTCGGGGCGAAAACT
CTCAAGGATCTTACCGCTGTTGAGATCCAGTTCGATGTAACCCACTCGTGCACCCAACTGATCTTCAGCA
TCTTTTACTTTCACCAGCGTTTCTGGGTGAGCAAAAACAGGAAGGCAAAATGCCGCAAAAAAGGGAATAA
GGGCGACACGGAAATGTTGAATACTCATACTCTTCCTTTTTCAATATTATTGAAGCATTTATCAGGGTTA
TTGTCTCATGAGCGGATACATATTTGAATGTATTTAGAAAAATAAACAAATAGGGGTTCCGCGCACATTT
CCCCGAAAAGTGCCACCTGACGTC
Features (pLannotate 1.2.2; 23 found; start..end, strand, type, name):
     28..80      -  misc_feature   bom (fragment): basis of mobility region from pBR322
    235..614     +  enhancer       CMV enhancer: human cytomegalovirus immediate early enhancer
    615..818     +  promoter       CMV promoter: human cytomegalovirus (CMV) immediate early promoter
    814..847     +  LTR            5' LTR (truncated) (fragment): truncated 5' long terminal repeat (LTR) from HIV-1
    863..881     +  promoter       T7 promoter: promoter for bacteriophage T7 RNA polymerase
    908..1798    +  CDS            HaloTag®: modified bacterial dehalogenase that forms covalent bonds with chloroalkane derivatives
   1811..1831    +  CDS            TEV site: tobacco etch virus (TEV) protease recognition and cleavage site
   1862..3094    +  CDS            Ikbkg: NEMO_MOUSE - Also known as Nemo. Experimental evidence at protein level: Swiss-Prot protein existence level 1. Regulatory subunit of the IKK core complex which phosphorylates inhibitors of NF-kappa-B thus leading to the dissociation of the inhibitor/NF-kappa-B complex and ultimately the degradation of the inhibitor (PubMed:9927690). Its binding to scaffolding polyubiquitin plays a key role in IKK activation by multiple signaling receptor pathways. Can recognize and bind both 'Lys- 63'-linked and linear polyubiquitin upon cell stimulation, with a much highr affinity for linear polyubiquitin. Co
   3331..3349    -  promoter       SP6 promoter: promoter for bacteriophage SP6 RNA polymerase
   3375..3599    +  polyA_signal   bGH poly(A) signal: bovine growth hormone polyadenylation signal
   3603..3624    +  promoter       SV40 promoter (fragment): SV40 enhancer and early promoter
   3645..4073    +  rep_origin     f1 ori (sequence partly withheld): f1 bacteriophage origin of replication; arrow indicates direction of (+) strand synthesis
   4087..4416    +  promoter       SV40 promoter: SV40 enhancer and early promoter
   4483..5274    +  CDS            neo: KKA2_KLEPN - Also known as kan, nptII. Experimental evidence at protein level: Swiss-Prot protein existence level 1. Resistance to kanamycin, neomycin, paromomycin, ribostamycin, butirosin and gentamicin B. From Klebsiella pneumoniae.
   5298..5456    +  CDS            ble (fragment): BLE_KLEPN - Experimental evidence at protein level: Swiss-Prot protein existence level 1. Binding protein with a strong affinity to the bleomycin family of antibiotics. Binds to CL990; an antimitotic-antibiotic compound. From Klebsiella pneumoniae.
   5451..5572    +  polyA_signal   SV40 poly(A) signal: SV40 polyadenylation signal
   5645..5661    -  protein_bind   lac operator: The lac repressor binds to the lac operator to inhibit transcription in E. coli. This inhibition can be relieved by adding lactose or isopropyl-β-D-thiogalactopyranoside (IPTG). lac repressor encoded by lacI
   5669..5699    -  promoter       lac promoter: promoter for the E. coli lac operon
   5714..5735    -  protein_bind   CAP binding site: CAP binding activates transcription in the presence of cAMP. E. coli catabolite activator protein
   5748..5840    -  CDS            lacI (fragment): lac repressor; lacI; The lac repressor binds to the lac operator to inhibit transcription in E. coli. This inhibition can be relieved by adding lactose or isopropyl-β-D-thiogalactopyranoside (IPTG).
   6023..6611    -  rep_origin     ori: high-copy-number ColE1/pMB1/pBR322/pUC origin of replication
   6782..7642    -  CDS            AmpR: β-lactamase; bla; confers resistance to ampicillin, carbenicillin, and related antibiotics
   7643..7747    -  promoter       AmpR promoter: bla
