[The description below was written by a language model from this plasmid's Addgene catalogue record and pLannotate feature annotations shown in this document.]
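Description:
Halo-NEMO is a mammalian expression plasmid built on the pcDNA3.1 backbone, about 7.8 kb in total, that drives expression of mouse NEMO (Ikbkg, also called IKKγ) fused at its N terminus to HaloTag. In bacteria it is maintained at high copy through a ColE1/pUC-type origin and selected with ampicillin via the β-lactamase gene. An f1 origin is also present. For mammalian cells, an SV40 early promoter drives a neomycin phosphotransferase gene followed by an SV40 polyadenylation signal, allowing G418 selection of stable transfectants. The short bom, ble, lacI, lac promoter/operator and HIV-1 LTR-like matches in the feature table are small fragments that look like backbone remnants or incidental hits, with no evident role in the expression cassette.

The expression cassette consists of the human CMV immediate-early enhancer and promoter, a T7 promoter just upstream of the coding region, the HaloTag open reading frame, a TEV protease recognition site serving as a cleavable linker, the NEMO coding sequence, and the bovine growth hormone polyadenylation signal. An SP6 promoter sits in reverse orientation downstream of the insert. The recorded insert size of roughly 2.4 kb evidently covers the tag plus NEMO and flanking sequence. HaloTag is a modified bacterial dehalogenase that bonds covalently to chloroalkane ligands, so the fusion can be labelled with cell-permeable fluorescent dyes for live-cell or fixed imaging, or captured on ligand-bearing resins. NEMO is the regulatory subunit of the IKK complex and binds polyubiquitin chains during NF-κB activation. The associated study concerns recruitment of NEMO to damaged mitochondria and the resulting NF-κB signalling, which suggests the construct was used to follow NEMO localisation in cells.
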