Addgene plasmid #187899: Halo-NEMO
Purpose: Mammalian cell expression of Halo-tagged NEMO
Depositing lab: Erika Holzbaur. Depositing organization: University of Pennsylvania. Publication: Damaged mitochondria recruit the effector NEMO to activate NF-kappaB signaling. Harding O, Holzer E, Riley JF, Martens S, Holzbaur ELF. Mol Cell. 2023 Sep 7;83(17):3188-3204.e7. doi: 10.1016/j.molcel.2023.08.005. PubMed 37683611.
Backbone
  Vector backbone: pcDNA3.1
  Backbone manufacturer: Invitrogen
  Backbone size w/o insert (bp): 5400
  Total vector size (bp): 7800
  Vector type: Mammalian Expression
  Selectable markers: Neomycin (select with G418)
Growth in bacteria
  Bacterial resistance: Ampicillin, 100 μg/mL
  Growth temperature: 37°C
  Growth strain: DH5alpha
  Copy number: High Copy
Gene/Insert
  Gene/Insert name: NEMO (alt name: IKBKG)
  Species: M. musculus (mouse)
  Insert size (bp): 2400
  GenBank ID: AF069542
  Entrez Gene: Ikbkg (a.k.a. 1110037D23Rik, IKK[g], NEMO)
  Promoter: CMV
  Tag / fusion protein: Halo (N terminal on insert)
  Cloning method: Restriction Enzyme; 5′ cloning site HindIII (destroyed during cloning); 3′ cloning site XbaI (not destroyed)
  Sequencing primers: 5′ 5'-GTCGAAGAATACATGGACTG; 3′ NA
Resource information
  A portion of this plasmid was derived from a plasmid made by: Subcloned from plasmid provided by E. Laplantine (Institut Pasteur); Tarantino et al., JCB 2014
Terms and licenses: Academic/Nonprofit Terms; Industry Terms: Not Available to Industry
Depositor comments: Please visit https://www.biorxiv.org/content/10.1101/2022.06.21.496850v1 for bioRxiv preprint.
How to cite: Halo-NEMO was a gift from Erika Holzbaur (Addgene plasmid # 187899 ; http://n2t.net/addgene:187899 ; RRID:Addgene_187899)
